>Addgene plasmid #116950 | pRSF-MCM3/5 | addgene full sequence | sequence record 225637 | Addgene NGS Result
GGGGAATTGTGAGCGGATAACAATTCCCCTGTAGAAATAATTTTGTTTAACTTTAATAAGGAGATATACC
ATGGCACATCACCACCACCATCACGTGGATGACGACGACAAGATGTCGGGATTCGACGATCCTGGCATTT
TCTACAGCGACAGCTTCGGGGGCGACGCCCAGGCCGACGAGGGGCAGGCCCGCAAATCGCAGCTGCAGAG
GCGCTTCAAGGAGTTCCTGCGGCAGTACCGAGTGGGCACCGACCGCACGGGCTTCACCTTCAAATACAGG
GATGAACTCAAGCGGCATTACAACCTGGGGGAGTACTGGATTGAGGTGGAGATGGAGGATCTGGCCAGCT
TTGATGAGGACCTGGCCGACTACTTGTACAAGCAGCCAGCCGAGCACCTGCAGCTGCTGGAGGAAGCTGC
CAAGGAGGTAGCTGATGAGGTGACCCGGCCCCGGCCTTCTGGGGAGGAGGTGCTCCAGGACATCCAGGTC
ATGCTCAAGTCGGACGCCAGCCCTTCCAGCATTCGTAGCCTGAAGTCGGACATGATGTCACACCTGGTGA
AGATCCCTGGCATCATCATCGCGGCCTCTGCGGTCCGTGCCAAGGCCACCCGCATCTCTATCCAGTGCCG
CAGCTGCCGCAACACCCTCAGCAACATTGCCATGCGCCCTGGCCTCGAGGGCTATGCCCTGCCCAGGAAG
TGCAACACAGATCAGGCTGGGCGCCCCAAATGCCCATTGGACCCGTACTTCATCATGCCCGACAAATGCA
AATGCGTGGACTTCCAGACCCTGAAGCTGCAGGAGCTGCCTGATGCAGTCCCCCACGGGGAGATGCCCAG
ACACATGCAGCTCTACTGCGACAGGTACCTGTGTGACAAGGTCGTCCCTGGGAACAGGGTTACCATCATG
GGCATCTACTCCATCAAGAAGTTTGGCCTGACTACCAGCAGGGGCCGTGACAGGGTGGGCGTGGGCATCC
GAAGCTCCTACATCCGTGTCCTGGGCATCCAGGTGGACACAGATGGCTCTGGCCGCAGCTTTGCTGGGGC
CGTGAGCCCCCAGGAGGAGGAGGAGTTCCGTCGCCTGGCTGCCCTCCCAAATGTCTATGAGGTCATCTCC
AAGAGCATCGCCCCCTCCATCTTTGGGGGCACAGACATGAAGAAGGCCATTGCCTGCCTGCTCTTTGGGG
GCTCCCGAAAGAGGCTCCCTGATGGACTTACTCGCCGAGGAGACATCAACCTGCTGATGCTAGGGGACCC
TGGGACAGCCAAGTCCCAGCTTCTGAAGTTTGTGGAGAAGTGTTCTCCCATTGGGGTATACACGTCTGGG
AAAGGCAGCAGCGCAGCTGGACTGACAGCCTCGGTGATGAGGGACCCTTCGTCCCGGAATTTCATCATGG
AGGGCGGAGCCATGGTCCTGGCCGATGGTGGGGTCGTCTGTATTGACGAGTTTGACAAGATGCGAGAAGA
TGACCGTGTGGCAATCCACGAAGCCATGGAGCAGCAGACCATCTCTATCGCCAAGGCTGGGATCACCACC
ACCCTGAACTCCCGCTGCTCCGTCCTGGCTGCTGCCAACTCAGTGTTCGGCCGCTGGGATGAGACGAAGG
GGGAGGACAACATTGACTTCATGCCCACCATCTTGTCGCGCTTCGACATGATCTTCATCGTCAAGGATGA
GCACAATGAGGAGAGGGATGTGATGCTGGCCAAGCATGTCATCACTCTGCACGTGAGCGCACTGACACAG
ACACAGGCTGTGGAGGGCGAGATTGACCTGGCCAAGCTGAAGAAGTTTATTGCCTACTGCCGAGTGAAAT
GTGGCCCCCGGCTGTCAGCAGAGGCTGCAGAGAAACTGAAGAACCGCTACATCATCATGCGGAGCGGGGC
CCGTCAGCACGAGAGGGACAGTGACCGCCGCTCCAGCATCCCCATCACTGTGCGGCAGCTGGAGGCCATT
GTGCGCATCGCGGAAGCCCTCAGCAAGATGAAGCTGCAGCCTTTCGCCACAGAGGCAGATGTGGAGGAGG
CCCTGCGGCTCTTCCAAGTGTCCACGTTGGATGCTGCCTTGTCCGGTACCCTGTCAGGGGTGGAGGGCTT
CACCAGCCAGGAGGACCAGGAGATGCTGAGCCGCATCGAGAAGCAGCTCAAGCGCCGCTTTGCCATTGGC
TCCCAGGTGTCTGAGCACAGCATCATCAAGGACTTCACCAAGCAGAAATACCCGGAGCACGCCATCCACA
AGGTGCTGCAGCTCATGCTGCGGCGCGGCGAGATCCAGCATCGCATGCAGCGCAAGGTTCTCTACCGCCT
CAAGTGACGGCCGCCCGCGTTGATCTCGATCCCGCGAAATTAATACGACTCACTATAGGGGAATTGTGAG
CGGATAACAATTCCCCTCTAGAAATAATTTTGTTTAACTTTAAGAAGGAGATATACCATGCAAGCGGGCC
CGGCCTTCATGGCGGGTACCGTGGTGCTGGACGATGTGGAGCTGCGGGAGGCTCAGAGAGATTACCTGGA
CTTCCTGGACGACGAGGAAGACCAGGGAATTTATCAGAGCAAAGTTCGGGAGCTGATCAGTGACAACCAA
TACCGGCTGATTGTCAATGTGAATGACCTGCGCAGGAAAAACGAGAAGAGGGCTAACCGGCTTCTGAACA
ATGCCTTTGAGGAGCTGGTTGCCTTCCAGCGGGCCTTAAAGGATTTTGTGGCCTCCATTGATGCTACCTA
TGCCAAGCAGTATGAGGAGTTCTACGTAGGACTGGAAGGCAGCTTTGGCTCCAAGCACGTCTCCCCGCGG
ACTCTTACCTCCTGCTTCCTCAGCTGTGTGGTCTGTGTGGAGGGCATTGTCACTAAATGTTCTCTAGTTC
GTCCCAAAGTCGTCCGCAGTGTCCACTACTGTCCTGCTACTAAGAAGACCATAGAGCGACGTTATTCTGA
TCTCACCACCCTGGTGGCCTTTCCCTCCAGCTCTGTCTATCCTACCAAGGATGAGGAGAACAATCCCCTT
GAGACAGAATATGGCCTTTCTGTCTACAAGGATCACCAGACCATCACCATCCAGGAGATGCCGGAGAAGG
CCCCAGCCGGCCAGCTCCCCCGCTCTGTGGACGTCATTCTGGATGATGACTTGGTGGATAAAGCGAAGCC
TGGTGACCGGGTTCAGGTGGTGGGAACCTACCGTTGCCTTCCTGGAAAGAAGGGAGGCTACACCTCTGGG
ACCTTCAGGACTGTCCTGATTGCCTGTAATGTTAAGCAGATGAGCAAGGATGCTCAGCCCTCTTTCTCTG
CTGAGGATATAGCCAAGATCAAGAAGTTCAGTAAAACCCGATCCAAGGATATCTTTGACCAGCTGGCCAA
GTCATTGGCCCCAAGTATCCATGGGCATGACTATGTCAAGAAAGCAATCCTCTGCTTGCTCTTGGGAGGG
GTGGAACGAGACCTAGAAAATGGCAGCCACATCCGTGGGGACATCAATATTCTTCTAATAGGAGACCCAT
CCGTTGCCAAGTCTCAGCTTCTGCGGTATGTGCTTTGCACTGCACCCCGAGCTATCCCCACCACTGGCCG
GGGCTCCTCTGGAGTGGGTCTGACGGCTGCTGTCACCACAGACCAGGAAACAGGAGAGCGCCGTCTGGAA
GCAGGGGCCATGGTCCTGGCTGACCGAGGCGTGGTTTGCATTGATGAATTTGACAAAATGTCTGACATGG
ATCGCACAGCCATCCATGAAGTGATGGAGCAGGGTCGAGTGACCATTGCCAAGGCTGGCATCCATGCTCG
GCTGAATGCCCGCTGCAGTGTTTTGGCAGCTGCCAACCCTGTCTACGGCAGGTATGACCAGTATAAGACT
CCAATGGAGAACATTGGGCTACAGGACTCACTGCTGTCACGATTTGACTTGCTCTTCATCATGCTGGATC
AGATGGATCCTGAGCAGGATCGGGAGATCTCAGACCATGTCCTTCGGATGCACCGTTACAGAGCACCTGG
GGAGCAGGATGGCGATGCTATGCCCTTGGGTAGTGCTGTGGATATCCTGGCCACAGATGATCCCAACTTT
AGCCAGGAAGATCAGCAGGACACCCAGATTTATGAGAAGCATGACAACCTTCTACATGGGACCAAGAAGA
AAAAGGAGAAGATGGTGAGTGCAGCATTCATGAAGAAGTACATCCATGTGGCCAAAATCATCAAGCCTGT
CCTGACACAGGAGTCGGCCACCTACATTGCAGAAGAGTATTCACGCCTGCGCAGCCAGGATAGCATGAGC
TCAGACACCGCCAGGACATCTCCAGTTACAGCCCGAACACTGGAAACTCTGATTCGACTGGCCACAGCCC
ATGCGAAGGCCCGCATGAGCAAGACTGTGGACCTGCAGGATGCAGAGGAAGCTGTGGAGTTGGTCCAGTA
TGCTTACTTTAAGAAGGTTCTGGAGAAGGAGAAGAAACGTAAGAAGCGAAGTGAGGATGAATCAGAGACA
GAAGATGAAGAGGAGAAAAGCCAAGAGGACCAGGAGCAGAAGAGGAAGAGAAGGAAGACTCGCCAGCCAG
ATGCCAAAGATGGGGATTCATACGACCCCTATGACTTCAGTGACACAGAGGAGGAAATGCCTCAAGTACA
CACTCCAAAGACGGCAGACTCACAGGAGACCAAGGAATCCCAGAAAGTGGAGTTGAGTGAATCCAGGTTG
AAGGCATTCAAGGTGGCCCTCTTGGATGTGTTCCGGGAAGCTCATGCGCAGTCAATCGGCATGAATCGCC
TCACAGAATCCATCAACCGGGACAGCGAAGAGCCCTTCTCTTCAGTTGAGATCCAGGCTGCTCTGAGCAA
GATGCAGGATGACAATCAGGTCATGGTGTCTGAGGGCATCATCTTCCTCATCTGACCGGGCTTCTCCTCA
AATCTCGAGTCTGGTAAAGAAACCGCTGCTGCGAAATTTGAACGCCAGCACATGGACTCGTCTACTAGCG
CAGCTTAATTAACCTAGGCTGCTGCCACCGCTGAGCAATAACTAGCATAACCCCTTGGGGCCTCTAAACG
GGTCTTGAGGGGTTTTTTGCTGAAACCTCAGGCATTTGAGAAGCACACGGTCACACTGCTTCCGGTAGTC
AATAAACCGGTAAACCAGCAATAGACATAAGCGGCTATTTAACGACCCTGCCCTGAACCGACGACAAGCT
GACGACCGGGTCTCCGCAAGTGGCACTTTTCGGGGAAATGTGCGCGGAACCCCTATTTGTTTATTTTTCT
AAATACATTCAAATATGTATCCGCTCATGAATTAATTCTTAGAAAAACTCATCGAGCATCAAATGAAACT
GCAATTTATTCATATCAGGATTATCAATACCATATTTTTGAAAAAGCCGTTTCTGTAATGAAGGAGAAAA
CTCACCGAGGCAGTTCCATAGGATGGCAAGATCCTGGTATCGGTCTGCGATTCCGACTCGTCCAACATCA
ATACAACCTATTAATTTCCCCTCGTCAAAAATAAGGTTATCAAGTGAGAAATCACCATGAGTGACGACTG
AATCCGGTGAGAATGGCAAAAGTTTATGCATTTCTTTCCAGACTTGTTCAACAGGCCAGCCATTACGCTC
GTCATCAAAATCACTCGCATCAACCAAACCGTTATTCATTCGTGATTGCGCCTGAGCGAGACGAAATACG
CGGTCGCTGTTAAAAGGACAATTACAAACAGGAATCGAATGCAACCGGCGCAGGAACACTGCCAGCGCAT
CAACAATATTTTCACCTGAATCAGGATATTCTTCTAATACCTGGAATGCTGTTTTCCCGGGGATCGCAGT
GGTGAGTAACCATGCATCATCAGGAGTACGGATAAAATGCTTGATGGTCGGAAGAGGCATAAATTCCGTC
AGCCAGTTTAGTCTGACCATCTCATCTGTAACATCATTGGCAACGCTACCTTTGCCATGTTTCAGAAACA
ACTCTGGCGCATCGGGCTTCCCATACAATCGATAGATTGTCGCACCTGATTGCCCGACATTATCGCGAGC
CCATTTATACCCATATAAATCAGCATCCATGTTGGAATTTAATCGCGGCCTAGAGCAAGACGTTTCCCGT
TGAATATGGCTCATACTCTTCCTTTTTCAATATTATTGAAGCATTTATCAGGGTTATTGTCTCATGAGCG
GATACATATTTGAATGTATTTAGAAAAATAAACAAATAGGCATGCAGCGCTCTTCCGCTTCCTCGCTCAC
TGACTCGCTACGCTCGGTCGTTCGACTGCGGCGAGCGGTGTCAGCTCACTCAAAAGCGGTAATACGGTTA
TCCACAGAATCAGGGGATAAAGCCGGAAAGAACATGTGAGCAAAAAGCAAAGCACCGGAAGAAGCCAACG
CCGCAGGCGTTTTTCCATAGGCTCCGCCCCCCTGACGAGCATCACAAAAATCGACGCTCAAGCCAGAGGT
GGCGAAACCCGACAGGACTATAAAGATACCAGGCGTTTCCCCCTGGAAGCTCCCTCGTGCGCTCTCCTGT
TCCGACCCTGCCGCTTACCGGATACCTGTCCGCCTTTCTCCCTTCGGGAAGCGTGGCGCTTTCTCATAGC
TCACGCTGTTGGTATCTCAGTTCGGTGTAGGTCGTTCGCTCCAAGCTGGGCTGTGTGCACGAACCCCCCG
TTCAGCCCGACCGCTGCGCCTTATCCGGTAACTATCGTCTTGAGTCCAACCCGGTAAGACACGACTTATC
GCCACTGGCAGCAGCCATTGGTAACTGATTTAGAGGACTTTGTCTTGAAGTTATGCACCTGTTAAGGCTA
AACTGAAAGAACAGATTTTGGTGAGTGCGGTCCTCCAACCCACTTACCTTGGTTCAAAGAGTTGGTAGCT
CAGCGAACCTTGAGAAAACCACCGTTGGTAGCGGTGGTTTTTCTTTATTTATGAGATGATGAATCAATCG
GTCTATCAAGTCAACGAACAGCTATTCCGTTACTCTAGATTTCAGTGCAATTTATCTCTTCAAATGTAGC
ACCTGAAGTCAGCCCCATACGATATAAGTTGTAATTCTCATGTTAGTCATGCCCCGCGCCCACCGGAAGG
AGCTGACTGGGTTGAAGGCTCTCAAGGGCATCGGTCGAGATCCCGGTGCCTAATGAGTGAGCTAACTTAC
ATTAATTGCGTTGCGCTCACTGCCCGCTTTCCAGTCGGGAAACCTGTCGTGCCAGCTGCATTAATGAATC
GGCCAACGCGCGGGGAGAGGCGGTTTGCGTATTGGGCGCCAGGGTGGTTTTTCTTTTCACCAGTGAGACG
GGCAACAGCTGATTGCCCTTCACCGCCTGGCCCTGAGAGAGTTGCAGCAAGCGGTCCACGCTGGTTTGCC
CCAGCAGGCGAAAATCCTGTTTGATGGTGGTTAACGGCGGGATATAACATGAGCTGTCTTCGGTATCGTC
GTATCCCACTACCGAGATGTCCGCACCAACGCGCAGCCCGGACTCGGTAATGGCGCGCATTGCGCCCAGC
GCCATCTGATCGTTGGCAACCAGCATCGCAGTGGGAACGATGCCCTCATTCAGCATTTGCATGGTTTGTT
GAAAACCGGACATGGCACTCCAGTCGCCTTCCCGTTCCGCTATCGGCTGAATTTGATTGCGAGTGAGATA
TTTATGCCAGCCAGCCAGACGCAGACGCGCCGAGACAGAACTTAATGGGCCCGCTAACAGCGCGATTTGC
TGGTGACCCAATGCGACCAGATGCTCCACGCCCAGTCGCGTACCGTCTTCATGGGAGAAAATAATACTGT
TGATGGGTGTCTGGTCAGAGACATCAAGAAATAACGCCGGAACATTAGTGCAGGCAGCTTCCACAGCAAT
GGCATCCTGGTCATCCAGCGGATAGTTAATGATCAGCCCACTGACGCGTTGCGCGAGAAGATTGTGCACC
GCCGCTTTACAGGCTTCGACGCCGCTTCGTTCTACCATCGACACCACCACGCTGGCACCCAGTTGATCGG
CGCGAGATTTAATCGCCGCGACAATTTGCGACGGCGCGTGCAGGGCCAGACTGGAGGTGGCAACGCCAAT
CAGCAACGACTGTTTGCCCGCCAGTTGTTGTGCCACGCGGTTGGGAATGTAATTCAGCTCCGCCATCGCC
GCTTCCACTTTTTCCCGCGTTTTCGCAGAAACGTGGCTGGCCTGGTTCACCACGCGGGAAACGGTCTGAT
AAGAGACACCGGCATACTCTGCGACATCGTATAACGTTACTGGTTTCACATTCACCACCCTGAATTGACT
CTCTTCCGGGCGCTATCATGCCATACCGCGAAAGGTTTTGCGCCATTCGATGGTGTCCGGGATCTCGACG
CTCTCCCTTATGCGACTCCTGCATTAGGAAATTAATACGACTCACTATA
Features (pLannotate 1.2.2; 20 found; start..end, strand, type, name):
      3..27      +  protein_bind   lac operator: The lac repressor binds to the lac operator to inhibit transcription in E. coli. This inhibition can be relieved by adding lactose or isopropyl-β-D-thiogalactopyranoside (IPTG). lac repressor encoded by lacI
     42..64      +  RBS            RBS: efficient ribosome binding site from bacteriophage T7 gene 10 (Olins and Rangwala, 1989)
    113..2314    +  CDS            MCM5: MCM5_HUMAN - Also known as CDC46. Experimental evidence at protein level: Swiss-Prot protein existence level 1. Acts as component of the MCM2-7 complex (MCM complex) which is the putative replicative helicase essential for 'once per cell cycle' DNA replication initiation and elongation in eukaryotic cells. The active ATPase sites in the MCM2-7 ring are formed through the interaction surfaces of two neighboring subunits such that a critical structure of a conserved arginine finger motif is provided in trans relative to the ATP-binding site of the Walker A box of the adjacent subunit. The six AT
   2351..2369    +  promoter       T7 promoter: promoter for bacteriophage T7 RNA polymerase
   2370..2394    +  protein_bind   lac operator: The lac repressor binds to the lac operator to inhibit transcription in E. coli. This inhibition can be relieved by adding lactose or isopropyl-β-D-thiogalactopyranoside (IPTG). lac repressor encoded by lacI
   2409..2431    +  RBS            RBS: efficient ribosome binding site from bacteriophage T7 gene 10 (Olins and Rangwala, 1989)
   2459..4882    +  CDS            MCM3: MCM3_HUMAN - Experimental evidence at protein level: Swiss-Prot protein existence level 1. Acts as component of the MCM2-7 complex (MCM complex) which is the putative replicative helicase essential for 'once per cell cycle' DNA replication initiation and elongation in eukaryotic cells. The active ATPase sites in the MCM2-7 ring are formed through the interaction surfaces of two neighboring subunits such that a critical structure of a conserved arginine finger motif is provided in trans relative to the ATP-binding site of the Walker A box of the adjacent subunit. The six ATPase active sites, ho
   4916..4957    +  CDS            S-Tag (fragment): affinity and epitope tag derived from pancreatic ribonuclease A
   4987..5004    +  CDS            SET1 (fragment): solubility-enhancement tag derived from T7 phage gene 10B
   5012..5059    +  terminator     T7 terminator: transcription terminator for bacteriophage T7 RNA polymerase
   5223..5280    +  promoter       AmpR promoter (fragment): bla
   5289..6104    -  CDS            KanR: aminoglycoside phosphotransferase; aph(3')-Ia; confers resistance to kanamycin in bacteria or G418 (Geneticin®) in eukaryotes
   6105..6196    -  promoter       AmpR promoter: bla
   6212..6961    -  rep_origin     RSF ori: Plasmids containing the RSF 1030 origin of replication can be propagated in E. coli cells that contain additional plasmids with compatible origins.
   7044..7108    -  CDS            TcR (fragment): tetracycline efflux protein; tet; confers resistance to tetracycline
   7123..7144    -  protein_bind   CAP binding site: CAP binding activates transcription in the presence of cAMP. E. coli catabolite activator protein
   7157..8239    -  CDS            lacI: lac repressor; lacI; The lac repressor binds to the lac operator to inhibit transcription in E. coli. This inhibition can be relieved by adding lactose or isopropyl-β-D-thiogalactopyranoside (IPTG).
   8240..8317    -  promoter       lacI promoter: lacI
   8325..8360    -  CDS            TcR (fragment): tetracycline efflux protein; tet; confers resistance to tetracycline
   8363..2       +  promoter       T7 promoter (across the origin): promoter for bacteriophage T7 RNA polymerase
