[The description below was written by a language model from this plasmid's Addgene catalogue record and pLannotate feature annotations shown in this document.]
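Description:
pRSF-MCM3/5 is an 8,379 bp bacterial co-expression plasmid built on the pRSFDuet-1 Ek/LIC backbone, designed to produce two subunits of the human minichromosome maintenance (MCM2-7) replicative helicase complex in E. coli. It replicates from the RSF1030 origin, which is listed as high copy and is compatible with plasmids carrying other origin types, so it can be maintained alongside other Duet-style vectors in the same cell. Selection is by kanamycin through an aminoglycoside phosphotransferase (KanR) gene. The backbone also carries lacI with its own promoter, supplying the repressor that controls both expression cassettes.

The payload consists of two tandem cassettes in the same orientation, each with its own T7 promoter, lac operator and T7 gene 10 ribosome binding site, followed by a single T7 terminator downstream of the second cassette. The first cassette encodes human MCM5, which the catalogue entry describes as carrying an N-terminal His6 tag for affinity purification. The tag itself is not separately annotated in the feature table. The second cassette encodes human MCM3, for which no tag is recorded. An S-Tag fragment lies downstream of the MCM3 coding region as a vector remnant. Both inserts were introduced by ligation-independent cloning. Expression requires a host supplying T7 RNA polymerase and is inducible with IPTG. Quality-control sequencing found a T194S substitution in MCM5, which the depositor reports does not affect function. The associated work concerns a recombinant human MCM complex and its DNA-induced conformational changes, which suggests use in producing MCM subunits for assembly and for biochemical or structural study.
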