Addgene plasmid #116950: pRSF-MCM3/5
Purpose: Expresses human MCM3 and human MCM5
Depositing lab: James Chong. Depositing organization: University of York. Publication: DNA induces conformational changes in a recombinant human minichromosome maintenance complex. Hesketh EL, Parker-Manuel RP, Chaban Y, Satti R, Coverley D, Orlova EV, Chong JP. J Biol Chem. 2015 Mar 20;290(12):7973-9. doi: 10.1074/jbc.M114.622738. Epub 2015 Feb 3. PubMed 25648893.
Backbone
  Vector backbone: pRSFDuet-1 Ek/LIK
  Total vector size (bp): 8379
  Vector type: Bacterial Expression
Growth in bacteria
  Bacterial resistance: Kanamycin, 50 μg/mL
  Growth temperature: 37°C
  Growth strain: DH5alpha
  Copy number: High Copy
Gene/Insert 1
  Gene/Insert name: Human MCM5 (alt names: minichromosome maintenance 5; DNA replication licensing factor)
  Species: H. sapiens (human)
  Insert size (bp): 2246
  GenBank ID: NP_006730.2
  Entrez Gene: MCM5 (a.k.a. CDC46, MGORS8, P1-CDC46)
  Tag / fusion protein: His6 (N terminal on insert)
  Cloning method: Ligation Independent Cloning
  Sequencing primers: 5′ gacgacgacaagatgtcgggattcgacgatcctggc; 3′ cgcgggcggccgtcacttgaggcggtagagaaccttgc
Gene/Insert 2
  Gene/Insert name: human MCM3 (alt names: minichromosome maintenance 3; DNA replication licensing factor)
  Species: H. sapiens (human)
  Insert size (bp): 2447
  GenBank ID: P25205.3
  Entrez Gene: MCM3 (a.k.a. HCC5, P1-MCM3, P1.h, RLFB)
  Cloning method: Ligation Independent Cloning
  Sequencing primers: 5′ gcgggcccggccttcatggcgggtaccgtggtgctggac; 3′ gaggagaagcccggtcagatgaggaagatgatgccctcag
Resource information
  A portion of this plasmid was derived from a plasmid made by: Juan Mendez, CISC
Terms and licenses: Academic/Nonprofit Terms; Industry Terms: Not Available to Industry
Depositor comments: Please note that mutation T194S in human MCM5 was found during Addgene's quality control. The depositor noted that this mutation does NOT affect plasmid function.
How to cite: pRSF-MCM3/5 was a gift from James Chong (Addgene plasmid # 116950 ; http://n2t.net/addgene:116950 ; RRID:Addgene_116950)
